>Addgene plasmid #48596 | pFUSB4_TGCA | depositor full sequence | sequence record 70296 | Full Sequence
ATGTTTTCCCAGTCACGACGTTGTAAAACGACGGCCAGTCTTAAGCGTCTCATGGCCTGACCCCGGACCA
AGTGGTGGCCTATCGCCAGCAACGGTGGCGGCAAGCAAGCGCTCGAAACGGTGCAGCGGCTGTTGCCGGT
GCTGTGCCAGGACCATGGCCTGACCCCGGACCAAGTGGTGGCTATCGCCAGCAACAATGGCGGCAAGCAA
GCGCTCGAAACGGTGCAGCGGCTGTTGCCGGTGCTGTGCCAGGACCATGGCCTGACTCCGGACCAAGTGG
TGGCTATCGCCAGCCACGATGGCGGCAAGCAAGCGCTCGAAACGGTGCAGCGGCTGTTGCCGGTGCTGTG
CCAGGACCATGGCCTGACCCCGGACCAAGTGGTGGCTATCGCCAGCAACATTGGCGGCAAGCAAGCGCTC
GAAACGGTGCAGCGGCTGTTGCCGGTGCTGTGCCAGGACCATGGCCTGACCCCGGACCAAGTGGTGGCTA
TCGAGACGTCTAGACCAGCCAGGACAGAAATGCCTCGACTTCGCTGCTACCCAAGGTTGCCGGGTGACGC
ACACCGTGGAAACGGATGAAGGCACGAACCCAGTGGACATAAGCCTGTTCGGTTCGTAAGCTGTAATGCA
AGTAGCGTATGCGCTCACGCAACTGGTCCAGAACCTTGACCGAACGCAGCGGTGGTAACGGCGCAGTGGC
GGTTTTCATGGCTTGTTATGACTGTTTTTTTGGGGTACAGTCTATGCCTCGGGCATCCAAGCAGCAAGCG
CGTTACGCCGTGGGTCGATGTTTGATGTTATGGAGCAGCAACGATGTTACGCAGCAGGGCAGTCGCCCTA
AAACAAAGTTAAACATTATGAGGGAAGCGGTGATCGCCGAAGTATCGACTCAACTATCAGAGGTAGTTGG
CGTCATCGAGCGCCATCTCGAACCGACGTTGCTGGCCGTACATTTGTACGGCTCCGCAGTGGATGGCGGC
CTGAAGCCACACAGTGATATTGATTTGCTGGTTACGGTGACCGTAAGGCTTGATGAAACAACGCGGCGAG
CTTTGATCAACGACCTTTTGGAAACTTCGGCTTCCCCTGGAGAGAGCGAGATTCTCCGCGCTGTAGAAGT
CACCATTGTTGTGCACGACGACATCATTCCGTGGCGTTATCCAGCTAAGCGCGAACTGCAATTTGGAGAA
TGGCAGCGCAATGACATTCTTGCAGGTATCTTCGAGCCAGCCACGATCGACATTGATCTGGCTATCTTGC
TGACAAAAGCAAGAGAACATAGCGTTGCCTTGGTAGGTCCAGCGGCGGAGGAACTCTTTGATCCGGTTCC
TGAACAGGATCTATTTGAGGCGCTAAATGAAACCTTAACGCTATGGAACTCGCCGCCCGACTGGGCTGGC
GATGAGCGAAATGTAGTGCTTACGTTGTCCCGCATTTGGTACAGCGCAGTAACCGGCAAAATCGCGCCGA
AGGATGTCGCTGCCGACTGGGCAATGGAGCGCCTGCCGGCCCAGTATCAGCCCGTCATACTTGAAGCTAG
ACAGGCTTATCTTGGACAAGAAGAAGATCGCTTGGCCTCGCGCGCAGATCAGTTGGAAGAATTTGTCCAC
TACGTGAAAGGCGAGATCACCAAGGTAGTCGGCAAATAACCCTCGAGCCACCCATGACCAAAATCCCTTA
ACGTGAGTTACGCGTCGTTCCACTGAGCGTCAGACCCCGTAGAAAAGATCAAAGGATCTTCTTGAGATCC
TTTTTTTCTGCGCGTAATCTGCTGCTTGCAAACAAAAAAACCACCGCTACCAGCGGTGGTTTGTTTGCCG
GATCAAGAGCTACCAACTCTTTTTCCGAAGGTAACTGGCTTCAGCAGAGCGCAGATACCAAATACTGTCC
TTCTAGTGTAGCCGTAGTTAGGCCACCACTTCAAGAACTCTGTAGCACCGCCTACATACCTCGCTCTGCT
AATCCTGTTACCAGTGGCTGCTGCCAGTGGCGATAAGTCGTGTCTTACCGGGTTGGACTCAAGACGATAG
TTACCGGATAAGGCGCAGCGGTCGGGCTGAACGGGGGGTTCGTGCACACAGCCCAGCTTGGAGCGAACGA
CCTACACCGAACTGAGATACCTACAGCGTGAGCATTGAGAAAGCGCCACGCTTCCCGAAGGGAGAAAGGC
GGACAGGTATCCGGTAAGCGGCAGGGTCGGAACAGGAGAGCGCACGAGGGAGCTTCCAGGGGGAAACGCC
TGGTATCTTTATAGTCCTGTCGGGTTTCGCCACCTCTGACTTGAGCGTCGATTTTTGTGATGCTCGTCAG
GGGGGCGGAGCCTATGGAAAAACGCCAGCAACGCGGCCTTTTTACGGTTCCTGGCCTTTTGCTGGCCTTT
TGCTCACATGTTCTTTCCTGCGTTATCCCCTGATTCTGTGGATAACCGTATTACCGCCTTTGAGTGAGCT
GATACCGCTCGCCGCAGCCGAACGACCGAGCGCAGCGAGTCAGTGAGCGAGGAAGCGGAAGAGCGCCCAA
TACGCAAACCGCCTCTCCCCGCGCGTTGGCCGATTCATTAATGCAGCTGGCACGACAGGTTTCCCGACTG
GAAAGCGGGCAGTGAGCGCAACGCAATTAATACGCGTACCGCTAGCCAGGAAGAGTTTGTAGAAACGCAA
AAAGGCCATCCGTCAGGATGGCCTTCTGCTTAGTTTGATGCCTGGCAGTTTATGGCGGGCGTCCTGCCCG
CCACCCTCCGGGCCGTTGCTTCACAACGTTCAAATCCGCTCCCGGCGGATTTGTCCTACTCAGGAGAGCG
TTCACCGACAAACAACAGATAAAACGAAAGGCCCAGTCTTCCGACTGAGCCTTTCGTTTTATTTGATGCC
TGGCAGTTCCCTACTCTCGCGTTAACGCTAGCATGG
Features (pLannotate 1.2.2; 8 found; start..end, strand, type, name):
      3..39      -  CDS            lacZα (fragment): LacZα fragment of β-galactosidase; lacZ fragment
    596..619     +  promoter       Pc promoter (fragment): intI1 (promoter lies within the coding sequence); class 1 integron promoter
    795..851     +  CDS            GmR (fragment): gentamycin acetyltransferase; aacC1; confers resistance to gentamycin
    858..1649    +  CDS            SmR: aminoglycoside adenylyltransferase (Murphy, 1985); aadA; confers resistance to spectinomycin and streptomycin
   1742..2330    +  rep_origin     ori: high-copy-number ColE1/pMB1/pBR322/pUC origin of replication
   2513..2605    +  CDS            lacI (fragment): lac repressor; lacI; The lac repressor binds to the lac operator to inhibit transcription in E. coli. This inhibition can be relieved by adding lactose or isopropyl-β-D-thiogalactopyranoside (IPTG).
   2660..2687    -  terminator     rrnB T2 terminator: transcription terminator T2 from the E. coli rrnB gene
   2819..2862    +  terminator     rrnB T1 terminator: Escherichia coli rrnB; transcription terminator T1 from the E. coli rrnB gene
