[The description below was written by a language model from this plasmid's Addgene catalogue record and pLannotate feature annotations shown in this document.]
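Description:
pFUSB4_TGCA is a small (about 2.9 kb) intermediate array plasmid for Golden Gate assembly of TAL effector nucleases. It is built on the pFUS_B4 backbone and carries a preassembled block of four synthetic TALE repeats. The repeat-variable diresidues are NG, NN, HD and NI, which by the standard TALE code recognise T, G, C and A respectively, hence the name. The depositor notes that the plasmid was itself made by Golden Gate cloning. It belongs to a set associated with a simplified 15-RVD GoldyTALEN design, in which ready-made repeat blocks reduce the work needed to build a full DNA-binding array.

The annotated features cover only the bacterial backbone. They include a high-copy ColE1/pUC-type origin and an aadA (SmR) gene conferring spectinomycin/streptomycin resistance, which matches the catalogued spectinomycin selection. Upstream of aadA lie a class 1 integron Pc promoter fragment and a short remnant of a gentamicin acetyltransferase gene. Small lacZα and lacI fragments and the rrnB T1 and T2 terminators flank the cloning region. The lacZα remnant is consistent with replacement of a blue/white screening cassette by the repeat array. The TALE repeats themselves were not picked up by the automated annotation and presumably occupy the unannotated stretch early in the sequence.

Although the catalogue lists the vector type as mammalian expression/TALEN, no eukaryotic promoter, nuclease domain or polyadenylation signal is annotated. The plasmid is therefore best seen as a cloning module. Its four-repeat block would be released and joined with other repeat arrays and a final repeat into a TALEN expression backbone for genome editing.
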