Addgene plasmid #48596: pFUSB4_TGCA
Depositing lab: Stephen Ekker. Depositing organization: Mayo Foundation for Medical Education and Research. Publication: High Efficiency In Vivo Genome Engineering with a Simplified 15-RVD GoldyTALEN Design. Ma AC, Lee HB, Clark KJ, Ekker SC. PLoS One. 2013 May 29;8(5):e65259. doi: 10.1371/journal.pone.0065259. Print 2013. PubMed 23734242.
Backbone
  Vector backbone: pFUS_B4
  Vector type: Mammalian Expression, TALEN
Growth in bacteria
  Bacterial resistance: Spectinomycin, 50 μg/mL
  Growth temperature: 37°C
  Growth strain: Top10
  Copy number: Unknown
Gene/Insert
  Gene/Insert name: RVD sequence: NG NN HD NI
  Species: Synthetic
  Cloning method: Unknown
  Sequencing primers: 5′ ttgatgcctggcagttccct; 3′ cgaaccgaacaggcttatgt
Terms and licenses: Academic/Nonprofit Terms; Industry Terms: Not Available to Industry
Depositor comments: Plasmid was created using Golden Gate cloning.
How to cite: pFUSB4_TGCA was a gift from Stephen Ekker (Addgene plasmid # 48596 ; http://n2t.net/addgene:48596 ; RRID:Addgene_48596)
