>Addgene plasmid #48596 | pFUSB4_TGCA | addgene partial sequence | sequence record 71379 | pCR8_F1 5'-ttgatgcctggcagttccct-3'
TCACGACGTTGTAAAACGACGGCCAGTCTTAAGCGTCTCATGGCCTGACCCCGGACCAAGTGGTGGCTAT
CGCCAGCAACGGTGGCGGCAAGCAAGCGCTCGAAACGGTGCAGCGGCTGTTGCCGGTGCTGTGCCAGGAC
CATGGCCTGACCCCGGACCAAGTGGTGGCTATCGCCAGCAACAATGGCGGCAAGCAAGCGCTCGAAACGG
TGCAGCGGCTGTTGCCGGTGCTGTGCCAGGACCATGGCCTGACTCCGGACCAAGTGGTGGCTATCGCCAG
CCACGATGGCGGCAAGCAAGCGCTCGAAACGGTGCAGCGGCTGTTGCCGGTGCTGTGCCAGGACCATGGC
CTGACCCCGGACCAAGTGGTGGCTATCGCCAGCAACATTGGCGGCAAGCAAGCGCTCGAAACGGTGCAGC
GGCTGTTGCCGGTGCTGTGCCAGGACCATGGCCTGACCCCGGACCAAGTGGTGGCTATCGAGACGTCTAG
ACCAGCCAGGACAGAAATGCCTCGACTTCGCTGCTACCCAAGGTTGCCGGGTGACGCACACCGTGGAAAC
GGATGAAGGCACGAACCCAGTGGACATAAGCCTGTTCGGTTCGTAAGCTGTAATGCAAGTAGCGTATGCG
CTCACGCAACTGGTCCAGAACCTTGACCGAACGCAGCGGTGGTAACGGCGCAGTGGCGGTTTTCATGGCT
TGTTATGACTGTTTTTTTGGGGTACAGTCTATGCCTCGGGCATCCAAGCAGCAAGCGCGTTACGCCGTGG
GTCGATGTTTGATGTTATGGAGCAGCAACGATGTTACGCAGCAGGGCAGTCGCCCTAAAACAAAGTTAAA
CATTATGA
